>Addgene plasmid #182706 | pNL3.1-Erg | addgene full sequence | sequence record 358572 | Addgene NGS Result
GGCCTAACTGGCCGGTACCTGAGCTCGCTAGGAGTGGACCACAGTGCCTGCCCCAATCCAATCGCGCGGA
ACTTGAGACTGCGGTACATAGGGAAGCAGGCTACCCGGGCCTGATCTGGGGCACAATTCCCTTCCGCTCG
ACTCGTGACTCGAGCCCCGGGCTACCTTGCCAGCAGAGTCTTGCCCAACACCCAGCTTAGACACTAGAGG
GTATATAATGGAAGCTCGACTTCCAGCTTGGCAATCCGGTACTGTTGGTAAAGCCACCATGGTCTTCACA
CTCGAAGATTTCGTTGGGGACTGGCGACAGACAGCCGGCTACAACCTGGACCAAGTCCTTGAACAGGGAG
GTGTGTCCAGTTTGTTTCAGAATCTCGGGGTGTCCGTAACTCCGATCCAAAGGATTGTCCTGAGCGGTGA
AAATGGGCTGAAGATCGACATCCATGTCATCATCCCGTATGAAGGTCTGAGCGGCGACCAAATGGGCCAG
ATCGAAAAAATTTTTAAGGTGGTGTACCCTGTGGATGATCATCACTTTAAGGTGATCCTGCACTATGGCA
CACTGGTAATCGACGGGGTTACGCCGAACATGATCGACTATTTCGGACGGCCGTATGAAGGCATCGCCGT
GTTCGACGGCAAAAAGATCACTGTAACAGGGACCCTGTGGAACGGCAACAAAATTATCGACGAGCGCCTG
ATCAACCCCGACGGCTCCCTGCTGTTCCGAGTAACCATCAACGGAGTGACCGGCTGGCGGCTGTGCGAAC
GCATTCTGGCGTAAGGCCGCGACTCTAGAGTCGGGGCGGCCGGCCGCTTCGAGCAGACATGATAAGATAC
ATTGATGAGTTTGGACAAACCACAACTAGAATGCAGTGAAAAAAATGCTTTATTTGTGAAATTTGTGATG
CTATTGCTTTATTTGTAACCATTATAAGCTGCAATAAACAAGTTAACAACAACAATTGCATTCATTTTAT
GTTTCAGGTTCAGGGGGAGGTGTGGGAGGTTTTTTAAAGCAAGTAAAACCTCTACAAATGTGGTAAAATC
GATAAGGATCCGTCGACCGATGCCCTTGAGAGCCTTCAACCCAGTCAGCTCCTTCCGGTGGGCGCGGGGC
ATGACTATCGTCGCCGCACTTATGACTGTCTTCTTTATCATGCAACTCGTAGGACAGGTGCCGGCAGCGC
TCTTCCGCTTCCTCGCTCACTGACTCGCTGCGCTCGGTCGTTCGGCTGCGGCGAGCGGTATCAGCTCACT
CAAAGGCGGTAATACGGTTATCCACAGAATCAGGGGATAACGCAGGAAAGAACATGTGAGCAAAAGGCCA
GCAAAAGGCCAGGAACCGTAAAAAGGCCGCGTTGCTGGCGTTTTTCCATAGGCTCCGCCCCCCTGACGAG
CATCACAAAAATCGACGCTCAAGTCAGAGGTGGCGAAACCCGACAGGACTATAAAGATACCAGGCGTTTC
CCCCTGGAAGCTCCCTCGTGCGCTCTCCTGTTCCGACCCTGCCGCTTACCGGATACCTGTCCGCCTTTCT
CCCTTCGGGAAGCGTGGCGCTTTCTCATAGCTCACGCTGTAGGTATCTCAGTTCGGTGTAGGTCGTTCGC
TCCAAGCTGGGCTGTGTGCACGAACCCCCCGTTCAGCCCGACCGCTGCGCCTTATCCGGTAACTATCGTC
TTGAGTCCAACCCGGTAAGACACGACTTATCGCCACTGGCAGCAGCCACTGGTAACAGGATTAGCAGAGC
GAGGTATGTAGGCGGTGCTACAGAGTTCTTGAAGTGGTGGCCTAACTACGGCTACACTAGAAGAACAGTA
TTTGGTATCTGCGCTCTGCTGAAGCCAGTTACCTTCGGAAAAAGAGTTGGTAGCTCTTGATCCGGCAAAC
AAACCACCGCTGGTAGCGGTGGTTTTTTTGTTTGCAAGCAGCAGATTACGCGCAGAAAAAAAGGATCTCA
AGAAGATCCTTTGATCTTTTCTACGGGGTCTGACGCTCAGTGGAACGAAAACTCACGTTAAGGGATTTTG
GTCATGAGATTATCAAAAAGGATCTTCACCTAGATCCTTTTAAATTAAAAATGAAGTTTTAAATCAATCT
AAAGTATATATGAGTAAACTTGGTCTGACAGCGGCCGCAAATGCTAAACCACTGCAGTGGTTACCAGTGC
TTGATCAGTGAGGCACCGATCTCAGCGATCTGCCTATTTCGTTCGTCCATAGTGGCCTGACTCCCCGTCG
TGTAGATCACTACGATTCGTGAGGGCTTACCATCAGGCCCCAGCGCAGCAATGATGCCGCGAGAGCCGCG
TTCACCGGCCCCCGATTTGTCAGCAATGAACCAGCCAGCAGGGAGGGCCGAGCGAAGAAGTGGTCCTGCT
ACTTTGTCCGCCTCCATCCAGTCTATGAGCTGCTGTCGTGATGCTAGAGTAAGAAGTTCGCCAGTGAGTA
GTTTCCGAAGAGTTGTGGCCATTGCTACTGGCATCGTGGTATCACGCTCGTCGTTCGGTATGGCTTCGTT
CAACTCTGGTTCCCAGCGGTCAAGCCGGGTCACATGATCACCCATATTATGAAGAAATGCAGTCAGCTCC
TTAGGGCCTCCGATCGTTGTCAGAAGTAAGTTGGCCGCGGTGTTGTCGCTCATGGTAATGGCAGCACTAC
ACAATTCTCTTACCGTCATGCCATCCGTAAGATGCTTTTCCGTGACCGGCGAGTACTCAACCAAGTCGTT
TTGTGAGTAGTGTATACGGCGACCAAGCTGCTCTTGCCCGGCGTCTATACGGGACAACACCGCGCCACAT
AGCAGTACTTTGAAAGTGCTCATCATCGGGAATCGTTCTTCGGGGCGGAAAGACTCAAGGATCTTGCCGC
TATTGAGATCCAGTTCGATATAGCCCACTCTTGCACCCAGTTGATCTTCAGCATCTTTTACTTTCACCAG
CGTTTCGGGGTGTGCAAAAACAGGCAAGCAAAATGCCGCAAAGAAGGGAATGAGTGCGACACGAAAATGT
TGGATGCTCATACTCGTCCTTTTTCAATATTATTGAAGCATTTATCAGGGTTACTAGTACGTCTCTCAAG
GATAAGTAAGTAATATTAAGGTACGGGAGGTATTGGACAGGCCGCAATAAAATATCTTTATTTTCATTAC
ATCTGTGTGTTGGTTTTTTGTGTGAATCGATAGTACTAACATACGCTCTCCATCAAAACAAAACGAAACA
AAACAAACTAGCAAAATAGGCTGTCCCCAGTGCAAGTGCAGGTGCCAGAACATTTCTCT
Features (pLannotate 1.2.2; 10 found; start..end, strand, type, name):
    205..236     +  promoter       minP: minimal TATA-box promoter with low basal activity
    269..784     +  CDS            Nluc: NanoLuc® luciferase human codon-optimized
    833..954     -  polyA_signal   SV40 poly(A) signal: SV40 polyadenylation signal
    977..1045    -  CDS            large T antigen (fragment): large T antigen from SV40 (simian virus 40)
   1061..1193    +  CDS            TcR (fragment): tetracycline efflux protein; tet; confers resistance to tetracycline
   1373..1961    -  rep_origin     ori: high-copy-number ColE1/pMB1/pBR322/pUC origin of replication
   2161..3021    -  CDS            AmpR: β-lactamase confers resistance to ampicillin, carbenicillin, and related antibiotics
   3022..3063    -  promoter       AmpR promoter (fragment): bla
   3126..3174    +  polyA_signal   poly(A) signal: synthetic polyadenylation signal
   3188..3279    +  misc_feature   pause site: RNA polymerase II transcriptional pause signal from the human α2 globin gene
