[The description below was written by a language model from this plasmid's Addgene catalogue record and pLannotate feature annotations shown in this document.]
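Description:
pNL3.1-Erg is a mammalian luciferase reporter plasmid built on the Promega pNL3.1[Nluc/minP] backbone, made to test the activity of an enhancer element associated with the mouse Erg (erythroblast transformation-specific-related gene) locus. It is propagated in E. coli as a high-copy plasmid through a ColE1/pUC-type origin and is selected with ampicillin via the β-lactamase gene. It has no mammalian selection marker or viral elements, so it is suited to transient transfection.

The reporter unit consists of a minimal TATA-box promoter (minP) with low basal activity, followed by the human codon-optimized NanoLuc luciferase coding sequence and an SV40 polyadenylation signal. The enhancer is not annotated in the feature table. It presumably lies in the unannotated stretch upstream of minP, where regulatory fragments are normally cloned in this backbone. A synthetic poly(A) signal and an RNA polymerase II transcriptional pause site from the human α2 globin gene sit upstream of that region on the circular map, reducing read-through transcription from the backbone so that luminescence reflects the inserted element acting on minP. The short large T antigen and tetracycline-resistance hits are fragments of backbone sequence, not functional genes.

The record is not fully consistent about the insert: it is listed as 162 bp, the quoted chromosome 16 coordinates span about 1.4 kb, and the sequenced plasmid (3,279 nt) is only about 130 bp larger than the stated backbone. This suggests a short sub-fragment of that region was cloned. The associated publication concerns developmental maturation of the hematopoietic system under a Lin28b-let-7-Cbx2 axis, which is consistent with using the plasmid in enhancer-activity assays in that context.
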