Addgene plasmid #182706: pNL3.1-Erg
Purpose: Express Erg enhancer in mammalian cells
Depositing lab: Robert Rowe. Depositing organization: Boston Children's Hospital. Publication: Developmental maturation of the hematopoietic system controlled by a Lin28b-let-7-Cbx2 axis. Wang D, Tanaka-Yano M, Meader E, Kinney MA, Morris V, Lummertz da Rocha E, Liu N, Liu T, Zhu Q, Orkin SH, North TE, Daley GQ, Rowe RG. Cell Rep. 2022 Apr 5;39(1):110587. doi: 10.1016/j.celrep.2022.110587. PubMed 35385744.
Backbone
  Vector backbone: pNL3.1[Nluc/minP]
  Backbone manufacturer: Promega
  Backbone size w/o insert (bp): 3151
  Vector type: Luciferase
Growth in bacteria
  Bacterial resistance: Ampicillin, 100 μg/mL
  Growth temperature: 37°C
  Growth strain: DH5alpha
  Copy number: High Copy
Gene/Insert
  Gene/Insert name: Enhancer of Erythroblast transformation-specific-Related Gene (alt names: ERG enhancer; chr16:95509125-95510537)
  Species: M. musculus (mouse)
  Insert size (bp): 162
  GenBank ID: NM_001302152.1
  Entrez Gene: Erg (a.k.a. D030036I24Rik)
  Cloning method: Ligation Independent Cloning
  Sequencing primers: 5′ AGTGCAGGTGCCAGAACATTTCTCT
Terms and licenses: Academic/Nonprofit Terms; Industry Terms: Not Available to Industry
How to cite: pNL3.1-Erg was a gift from Robert Rowe (Addgene plasmid # 182706 ; http://n2t.net/addgene:182706 ; RRID:Addgene_182706)
